Addgene plasmid #71749: U_(+36GFP)-Cre.ape
Purpose: U+36GFP-Cre fusion expression in E. Coli
Depositing lab: David Liu. Depositing organization: Harvard University. Publication: Discovery and Characterization of a Peptide That Enhances Endosomal Escape of Delivered Proteins in Vitro and in Vivo. Li M, Tao Y, Shu Y, LaRochelle JR, Steinauer A, Thompson D, Schepartz A, Chen ZY, Liu DR. J Am Chem Soc. 2015 Nov 11;137(44):14084-93. doi: 10.1021/jacs.5b05694. Epub 2015 Oct 30. PubMed 26465072.
Backbone
  Vector backbone: pET29
  Backbone manufacturer: Novagen
  Backbone size w/o insert (bp): 5181
  Total vector size (bp): 7131
  Vector type: Bacterial Expression
Growth in bacteria
  Bacterial resistance: Ampicillin, 100 μg/mL
  Growth temperature: 37°C
  Growth strain: DH5alpha
  Growth instructions: For protein expression, transform into BL21 Star (DE3) cells. Induce at 1.0 OD with 0.5 mM IPTG final concentration. Growing overnight (16 hours) at 20-25 C.
  Copy number: High Copy
Gene/Insert
  Gene/Insert name: U_(pos36GFP)-Cre
  Species: Synthetic
  Insert size (bp): 1950
  Tag / fusion protein: 6XHis (C terminal on insert)
  Cloning method: Restriction Enzyme; 5′ cloning site NcoI (not destroyed); 3′ cloning site XhoI (not destroyed)
  Sequencing primers: 5′ T7 promoter; 3′ T7 Terminator
Terms and licenses: Academic/Nonprofit Terms; Industry Terms: Not Available to Industry
How to cite: U_(+36GFP)-Cre.ape was a gift from David Liu (Addgene plasmid # 71749 ; http://n2t.net/addgene:71749 ; RRID:Addgene_71749)
