[The description below was written by a language model from this plasmid's Addgene catalogue record and pLannotate feature annotations shown in this document.]
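Description:
U_(+36GFP)-Cre is a 7,131 bp bacterial expression plasmid built on a Novagen pET29-type backbone for producing a recombinant fusion protein in E. coli. It replicates from a ColE1/pMB1-family origin accompanied by the pBR322 bom site and the rop gene, and it also carries an f1 phage origin. Selection is by ampicillin through a β-lactamase cassette with its own promoter. The catalogue lists it as high copy, although rop is normally associated with copy-number restraint. Short tetracycline-resistance fragments and a predicted E. coli open reading frame are annotated as well, and these appear to be non-functional leftovers of the pBR322 lineage.

The 1,950 bp synthetic insert sits between NcoI and XhoI sites, downstream of a T7 promoter, lac operator and T7 gene 10 ribosome binding site, and is followed by a T7 terminator. A plasmid-borne lacI gene represses the promoter until IPTG is added, so expression requires a host that supplies T7 RNA polymerase, such as a DE3 lysogen. The open reading frame joins a GFP domain, matched by the annotation software to superfolder GFP and named in the record as the supercharged +36 variant, to Cre recombinase from phage P1, with a C-terminal 6xHis tag for purification. About 140 bp between the ribosome binding site and the GFP annotation are unannotated and presumably encode the "U" element, though the record does not define it. The S-tag and SET1 fragments called downstream of Cre are partial matches and may not be part of the intended product.

The associated publication concerns a peptide that enhances endosomal escape of delivered proteins. This suggests the purified fusion is meant for protein delivery studies, in which Cre-mediated loxP recombination reports successful cytosolic and nuclear access.
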