Features (pLannotate 1.2.2; 20 found; start..end, strand, type, name):
      2..26      +  protein_bind   lac operator: The lac repressor binds to the lac operator to inhibit transcription in E. coli. This inhibition can be relieved by adding lactose or isopropyl-β-D-thiogalactopyranoside (IPTG). lac repressor encoded by lacI
     41..63      +  RBS            RBS: efficient ribosome binding site from bacteriophage T7 gene 10 (Olins and Rangwala, 1989)
    208..918     +  CDS            Superfolder GFP: Superfolder GFP is a basic (constitutively fluorescent) green fluorescent protein published in 2005, derived from Aequorea victoria. It is reported to be a very rapidly-maturing weak dimer.
   1008..2030    +  CDS            Cre: site-specific recombinase Cre is a site-specific recombinase from bacteriophage P1. Recombination occurs at loxP sequences.
   2077..2118    +  CDS            S-Tag (fragment): affinity and epitope tag derived from pancreatic ribonuclease A
   2148..2165    +  CDS            SET1 (fragment): solubility-enhancement tag derived from T7 phage gene 10B
   2173..2220    +  terminator     T7 terminator: transcription terminator for bacteriophage T7 RNA polymerase
   2257..2712    +  rep_origin     f1 ori (sequence partly withheld): f1 bacteriophage origin of replication; arrow indicates direction of (+) strand synthesis
   2827..3687    -  CDS            AmpR: β-lactamase; bla; confers resistance to ampicillin, carbenicillin, and related antibiotics
   3688..3780    -  promoter       AmpR promoter: bla
   3861..4449    +  rep_origin     ori: high-copy-number ColE1/pMB1/pBR322/pUC origin of replication
   4635..4777    -  misc_feature   bom: basis of mobility region from pBR322
   4879..5070    -  CDS            rop: Rop protein, which maintains plasmids at low copy number; rop
   5087..5467    +  CDS            YPB1_ECOLX: Protein predicted: Swiss-Prot protein existence level 4. From Escherichia coli.
   5529..5593    -  CDS            TcR (fragment): tetracycline efflux protein; tet; confers resistance to tetracycline
   5608..5629    -  protein_bind   CAP binding site: CAP binding activates transcription in the presence of cAMP. E. coli catabolite activator protein
   5642..6724    -  CDS            lacI: lac repressor; lacI; The lac repressor binds to the lac operator to inhibit transcription in E. coli. This inhibition can be relieved by adding lactose or isopropyl-β-D-thiogalactopyranoside (IPTG).
   6725..6802    -  promoter       lacI promoter: lacI
   6810..7089    -  CDS            TcR (fragment): tetracycline efflux protein; tet; confers resistance to tetracycline
   7115..2       +  promoter       T7 promoter (across the origin): promoter for bacteriophage T7 RNA polymerase
>Addgene plasmid #71749 | U_(+36GFP)-Cre.ape | depositor full sequence | sequence record 133162 | U_(+36GFP)-Cre.ape sequence 7131 bps
GGGAATTGTGAGCGGATAACAATTCCCCTCTAGAAATAATTTTGTTTAACTTTAAGAAGGAGATATCATA
TGGGCCTGTTTGATATTATTAAAAAAGTGGCGAGCGTGATTGGCGGCCTGGCTAGCGGTGGTAGCGGTGG
TTCTGGTGGTTCTGGTGGTAGCGGCGGTAGCGGTGGTAGCGGTGGTAGCGGTGGCAGCGGCGGTTCTAGC
AAAGGTGAACGTCTGTTTCGTGGTAAAGTACCGATCTTAGTGGAATTAAAGGGCGACGTGAACGGTCATA
AATTTAGCGTGCGCGGCAAAGGCAAAGGTGACGCTACCCGTGGTAAATTGACCCTGAAGTTTATTTGCAC
AACAGGCAAATTACCCGTTCCGTGGCCCACCTTAGTGACCACCCTGACCTATGGCGTTCAGTGCTTCAGT
CGTTACCCTAAACACATGAAACGTCACGATTTTTTCAAATCAGCCATGCCTAAAGGATATGTTCAAGAGC
GTACAATCAGCTTCAAGAAGGATGGCAAATATAAAACGCGTGCGGAAGTGAAATTTGAAGGCCGCACATT
AGTAAATCGTATCAAACTGAAAGGTCGTGACTTCAAAGAAAAAGGCAACATTTTAGGCCATAAACTGCGT
TATAACTTTAATTCTCATAAGGTGTATATTACGGCCGATAAACGCAAGAATGGTATCAAGGCAAAATTCA
AAATTCGCCATAACGTGAAAGACGGCAGCGTTCAATTAGCGGATCATTATCAACAAAACACGCCGATTGG
TCGCGGGCCTGTACTGTTACCTCGCAACCACTACCTGAGCACCCGTTCTAAACTGAGCAAAGATCCGAAA
GAAAAACGCGATCACATGGTTCTGTTAGAATTCGTGACCGCTGCAGGCATTAAGCACGGACGCGACGAAC
GCTACAAGACCGGTGGTAGCGGTGGTTCTGGTGGTTCTGGTGGTAGCGGCGGTAGCGGTGGTAGCGGTGG
TAGCGGTGGCAGCGGCGGTACCGCGAGCAATTTACTGACCGTACACCAAAATTTGCCTGCATTGCCGGTC
GATGCAACGAGTGATGAGGTTCGCAAGAACCTGATGGACATGTTCAGGGATCGCCAGGCGTTTTCTGAGC
ATACCTGGAAAATGCTTCTGTCCGTTTGCCGGTCGTGGGCGGCATGGTGCAAGTTGAATAACCGGAAATG
GTTTCCCGCAGAACCTGAAGATGTTCGCGATTATCTTCTATATCTTCAGGCGCGCGGTCTGGCAGTAAAA
ACTATCCAGCAACATTTGGGCCAGCTAAACATGCTTCATCGTCGGTCCGGGCTGCCACGACCAAGTGACA
GCAATGCTGTTTCACTGGTTATGCGGCGTATCCGAAAAGAAAACGTTGATGCCGGTGAACGTGCAAAACA
GGCTCTAGCGTTCGAACGCACTGATTTCGACCAGGTTCGTTCACTCATGGAAAATAGCGATCGCTGCCAG
GATATACGTAATCTGGCATTTCTGGGGATTGCTTATAACACCCTGTTACGTATAGCCGAAATTGCCAGGA
TCAGGGTTAAAGATATCTCACGTACTGACGGTGGGAGAATGTTAATCCATATTGGCAGAACGAAAACGCT
GGTTAGCACTGCAGGTGTAGAGAAGGCACTTAGCCTGGGGGTAACTAAACTGGTCGAGCGATGGATTTCC
GTCTCTGGTGTAGCTGATGATCCGAATAACTACCTGTTTTGCCGGGTCAGAAAAAATGGTGTTGCCGCGC
CATCTGCCACCAGCCAGCTATCAACTCGCGCCCTGGAAGGGATTTTTGAAGCAACTCATCGATTGATTTA
CGGCGCTAAGGATGACTCTGGTCAGAGATACCTGGCCTGGTCTGGACACAGTGCCCGTGTCGGAGCCGCG
CGAGATATGGCCCGCGCTGGAGTTTCAATACCGGAGATCATGCAAGCTGGTGGCTGGACCAATGTAAATA
TTGTCATGAACTATATCCGTAACCTGGATAGTGAAACAGGGGCAATGGTGCGCCTGCTGGAAGATGGCGA
CGGCGGATCCCATCACCACCACCATCACTAATGACTCGAGTCTGGTAAAGAAACCGCTGCTGCGAAATTT
GAACGCCAGCACATGGACTCGTCTACTAGCGCAGCTTAATTAACCTAGGCTGCTGCCACCGCTGAGCAAT
AACTAGCATAACCCCTTGGGGCCTCTAAACGGGTCTTGAGGGGTTTTTTGCTGAAAGGAGGAACTATATC
CGGATTGGCGAATGGG
[124 nt withheld, positions 2257-2380]
C
[91 nt withheld, positions 2382-2472]
A
[49 nt withheld, positions 2474-2522]
CCTTTGACGTTGGAGTCCACGTTCTTT
[37 nt withheld, positions 2550-2586]
ACCCTATCTCGGTCTATTCTTTTGATTTATAAGGGATTTTGCCGATTTCGGCCTATTGGTTAAAAAATGA
GCTGATTTAACAAAAATTTAACGCGAATTTTAACAAAATATTAACGTTTACAATTTCTGGCGGCACGATG
GCATGAGATTATCAAAAAGGATCTTCACCTAGATCCTTTTAAATTAAAAATGAAGTTTTAAATCAATCTA
AAGTATATATGAGTAAACTTGGTCTGACAGTTACCAATGCTTAATCAGTGAGGCACCTATCTCAGCGATC
TGTCTATTTCGTTCATCCATAGTTGCCTGACTCCCCGTCGTGTAGATAACTACGATACGGGAGGGCTTAC
CATCTGGCCCCAGTGCTGCAATGATACCGCGAGACCCACGCTCACCGGCTCCAGATTTATCAGCAATAAA
CCAGCCAGCCGGAAGGGCCGAGCGCAGAAGTGGTCCTGCAACTTTATCCGCCTCCATCCAGTCTATTAAT
TGTTGCCGGGAAGCTAGAGTAAGTAGTTCGCCAGTTAATAGTTTGCGCAACGTTGTTGCCATTGCTACAG
GCATCGTGGTGTCACGCTCGTCGTTTGGTATGGCTTCATTCAGCTCCGGTTCCCAACGATCAAGGCGAGT
TACATGATCCCCCATGTTGTGCAAAAAAGCGGTTAGCTCCTTCGGTCCTCCGATCGTTGTCAGAAGTAAG
TTGGCCGCAGTGTTATCACTCATGGTTATGGCAGCACTGCATAATTCTCTTACTGTCATGCCATCCGTAA
GATGCTTTTCTGTGACTGGTGAGTACTCAACCAAGTCATTCTGAGAATAGTGTATGCGGCGACCGAGTTG
CTCTTGCCCGGCGTCAATACGGGATAATACCGCGCCACATAGCAGAACTTTAAAAGTGCTCATCATTGGA
AAACGTTCTTCGGGGCGAAAACTCTCAAGGATCTTACCGCTGTTGAGATCCAGTTCGATGTAACCCACTC
GTGCACCCAACTGATCTTCAGCATCTTTTACTTTCACCAGCGTTTCTGGGTGAGCAAAAACAGGAAGGCA
AAATGCCGCAAAAAAGGGAATAAGGGCGACACGGAAATGTTGAATACTCATACTCTTCCTTTTTCAATCA
TGATTGAAGCATTTATCAGGGTTATTGTCTCATGAGCGGATACATATTTGAATGTATTTAGAAAAATAAA
CAAATAGGTCATGACCAAAATCCCTTAACGTGAGTTTTCGTTCCACTGAGCGTCAGACCCCGTAGAAAAG
ATCAAAGGATCTTCTTGAGATCCTTTTTTTCTGCGCGTAATCTGCTGCTTGCAAACAAAAAAACCACCGC
TACCAGCGGTGGTTTGTTTGCCGGATCAAGAGCTACCAACTCTTTTTCCGAAGGTAACTGGCTTCAGCAG
AGCGCAGATACCAAATACTGTCCTTCTAGTGTAGCCGTAGTTAGGCCACCACTTCAAGAACTCTGTAGCA
CCGCCTACATACCTCGCTCTGCTAATCCTGTTACCAGTGGCTGCTGCCAGTGGCGATAAGTCGTGTCTTA
CCGGGTTGGACTCAAGACGATAGTTACCGGATAAGGCGCAGCGGTCGGGCTGAACGGGGGGTTCGTGCAC
ACAGCCCAGCTTGGAGCGAACGACCTACACCGAACTGAGATACCTACAGCGTGAGCTATGAGAAAGCGCC
ACGCTTCCCGAAGGGAGAAAGGCGGACAGGTATCCGGTAAGCGGCAGGGTCGGAACAGGAGAGCGCACGA
GGGAGCTTCCAGGGGGAAACGCCTGGTATCTTTATAGTCCTGTCGGGTTTCGCCACCTCTGACTTGAGCG
TCGATTTTTGTGATGCTCGTCAGGGGGGCGGAGCCTATGGAAAAACGCCAGCAACGCGGCCTTTTTACGG
TTCCTGGCCTTTTGCTGGCCTTTTGCTCACATGTTCTTTCCTGCGTTATCCCCTGATTCTGTGGATAACC
GTATTACCGCCTTTGAGTGAGCTGATACCGCTCGCCGCAGCCGAACGACCGAGCGCAGCGAGTCAGTGAG
CGAGGAAGCGGAAGAGCGCCTGATGCGGTATTTTCTCCTTACGCATCTGTGCGGTATTTCACACCGCATA
TATGGTGCACTCTCAGTACAATCTGCTCTGATGCCGCATAGTTAAGCCAGTATACACTCCGCTATCGCTA
CGTGACTGGGTCATGGCTGCGCCCCGACACCCGCCAACACCCGCTGACGCGCCCTGACGGGCTTGTCTGC
TCCCGGCATCCGCTTACAGACAAGCTGTGACCGTCTCCGGGAGCTGCATGTGTCAGAGGTTTTCACCGTC
ATCACCGAAACGCGCGAGGCAGCTGCGGTAAAGCTCATCAGCGTGGTCGTGAAGCGATTCACAGATGTCT
GCCTGTTCATCCGCGTCCAGCTCGTTGAGTTTCTCCAGAAGCGTTAATGTCTGGCTTCTGATAAAGCGGG
CCATGTTAAGGGCGGTTTTTTCCTGTTTGGTCACTGATGCCTCCGTGTAAGGGGGATTTCTGTTCATGGG
GGTAATGATACCGATGAAACGAGAGAGGATGCTCACGATACGGGTTACTGATGATGAACATGCCCGGTTA
CTGGAACGTTGTGAGGGTAAACAACTGGCGGTATGGATGCGGCGGGACCAGAGAAAAATCACTCAGGGTC
AATGCCAGCGCTTCGTTAATACAGATGTAGGTGTTCCACAGGGTAGCCAGCAGCATCCTGCGATGCAGAT
CCGGAACATAATGGTGCAGGGCGCTGACTTCCGCGTTTCCAGACTTTACGAAACACGGAAACCGAAGACC
ATTCATGTTGTTGCTCAGGTCGCAGACGTTTTGCAGCAGCAGTCGCTTCACGTTCGCTCGCGTATCGGTG
ATTCATTCTGCTAACCAGTAAGGCAACCCCGCCAGCCTAGCCGGGTCCTCAACGACAGGAGCACGATCAT
GCTAGTCATGCCCCGCGCCCACCGGAAGGAGCTGACTGGGTTGAAGGCTCTCAAGGGCATCGGTCGAGAT
CCCGGTGCCTAATGAGTGAGCTAACTTACATTAATTGCGTTGCGCTCACTGCCCGCTTTCCAGTCGGGAA
ACCTGTCGTGCCAGCTGCATTAATGAATCGGCCAACGCGCGGGGAGAGGCGGTTTGCGTATTGGGCGCCA
GGGTGGTTTTTCTTTTCACCAGTGAGACGGGCAACAGCTGATTGCCCTTCACCGCCTGGCCCTGAGAGAG
TTGCAGCAAGCGGTCCACGCTGGTTTGCCCCAGCAGGCGAAAATCCTGTTTGATGGTGGTTAACGGCGGG
ATATAACATGAGCTGTCTTCGGTATCGTCGTATCCCACTACCGAGATGTCCGCACCAACGCGCAGCCCGG
ACTCGGTAATGGCGCGCATTGCGCCCAGCGCCATCTGATCGTTGGCAACCAGCATCGCAGTGGGAACGAT
GCCCTCATTCAGCATTTGCATGGTTTGTTGAAAACCGGACATGGCACTCCAGTCGCCTTCCCGTTCCGCT
ATCGGCTGAATTTGATTGCGAGTGAGATATTTATGCCAGCCAGCCAGACGCAGACGCGCCGAGACAGAAC
TTAATGGGCCCGCTAACAGCGCGATTTGCTGGTGACCCAATGCGACCAGATGCTCCACGCCCAGTCGCGT
ACCGTCTTCATGGGAGAAAATAATACTGTTGATGGGTGTCTGGTCAGAGACATCAAGAAATAACGCCGGA
ACATTAGTGCAGGCAGCTTCCACAGCAATGGCATCCTGGTCATCCAGCGGATAGTTAATGATCAGCCCAC
TGACGCGTTGCGCGAGAAGATTGTGCACCGCCGCTTTACAGGCTTCGACGCCGCTTCGTTCTACCATCGA
CACCACCACGCTGGCACCCAGTTGATCGGCGCGAGATTTAATCGCCGCGACAATTTGCGACGGCGCGTGC
AGGGCCAGACTGGAGGTGGCAACGCCAATCAGCAACGACTGTTTGCCCGCCAGTTGTTGTGCCACGCGGT
TGGGAATGTAATTCAGCTCCGCCATCGCCGCTTCCACTTTTTCCCGCGTTTTCGCAGAAACGTGGCTGGC
CTGGTTCACCACGCGGGAAACGGTCTGATAAGAGACACCGGCATACTCTGCGACATCGTATAACGTTACT
GGTTTCACATTCACCACCCTGAATTGACTCTCTTCCGGGCGCTATCATGCCATACCGCGAAAGGTTTTGC
GCCATTCGATGGTGTCCGGGATCTCGACGCTCTCCCTTATGCGACTCCTGCATTAGGAAGCAGCCCAGTA
GTAGGTTGAGGCCGTTGAGCACCGCCGCCGCAAGGAATGGTGCATGCAAGGAGATGGCGCCCAACAGTCC
CCCGGCCACGGGGCCTGCCACCATACCCACGCCGAAACAAGCGCTCATGAGCCCGAAGTGGCGAGCCCGA
TCTTCCCCATCGGTGATGTCGGCGATATAGGCGCCAGCAACCGCACCTGTGGCGCCGGTGATGCCGGCCA
CGATGCGTCCGGCGTAGAGGATCGAGATCGATCTCGATCCCGCGAAATTAATACGACTCACTATA
