>Addgene plasmid #71749 | U_(+36GFP)-Cre.ape | addgene partial sequence | sequence record 133101 | T7 5'-TAATACGACTCACTATAGGG-3'
ACTTTAAGAAGGAGATATCATATGGGCCTGTTTGATATTATTAAAAAAGTGGCGAGCGTGATTGGCGGCC
TGGCTAGCGGTGGTAGCGGTGGTTCTGGTGGTTCTGGTGGTAGCGGCGGTAGCGGTGGTAGCGGTGGTAG
CGGTGGCAGCGGCGGTTCTAGCAAAGGTGAACGTCTGTTTCGTGGTAAAGTACCGATCTTAGTGGAATTA
AAGGGCGACGTGAACGGTCATAAATTTAGCGTGCGCGGCAAAGGCAAAGGTGACGCTACCCGTGGTAAAT
TGACCCTGAAGTTTATTTGCACAACAGGCAAATTACCCGTTCCGTGGCCCACCTTAGTGACCACCCTGAC
CTATGGCGTTCAGTGCTTCAGTCGTTACCCTAAACACATGAAACGTCACGATTTTTTCAAATCAGCCATG
CCTAAAGGATATGTTCAAGAGCGTACAATCAGCTTCAAGAAGGATGGCAAATATAAAACGCGTGCGGAAG
TGAAATTTGAAGGCCGCACATTAGTAAATCGTATCAAACTGAAAGGTCGTGACTTCAAAGAAAAAGGCAA
CATTTTAGGCCATAAACTGCGTTATAACTTTAATTCTCATAAGGTGTATATTACGGCCGATAAACGCAAG
AATGGTATCAAGGCAAAATTCAAAATTCGCCATAACGTGAAAGACGGCAGCGTTCAATTAGCGGATCATT
ATCAACAAAACACGCCGATTGGTCGCGGGCCTGTACTGTTACCTCGCAACCACTACCTGAGCACCCGTTC
TAA
