>Addgene plasmid #71749 | U_(+36GFP)-Cre.ape | addgene partial sequence | sequence record 133161 | T7term 5'-GCTAGTTATTGCTCAGCGG-3'
ACGAGTCCATGTGCTGGCGTTCAAATTTCGCAGCAGCGGTTTCTTTACCAGACTCGAGTCATTAGTGATG
GTGGTGGTGATGGGATCCGCCGTCGCCATCTTCCAGCAGGCGCACCATTGCCCCTGTTTCACTATCCAGG
TTACGGATATAGTTCATGACAATATTTACATTGGTCCAGCCACCAGCTTGCATGATCTCCGGTATTGAAA
CTCCAGCGCGGGCCATATCTCGCGCGGCTCCGACACGGGCACTGTGTCCAGACCAGGCCAGGTATCTCTG
ACCAGAGTCATCCTTAGCGCCGTAAATCAATCGATGAGTTGCTTCAAAAATCCCTTCCAGGGCGCGAGTT
GATAGCTGGCTGGTGGCAGATGGCGCGGCAACACCATTTTTTCTGACCCGGCAAAACAGGTAGTTATTCG
GATCATCAGCTACACCAGAGACGGAAATCCATCGCTCGACCAGTTTAGTTACCCCCAGGCTAAGTGCCTT
CTCTACACCTGCAGTGCTAACCAGCGTTTTCGTTCTGCCAATATGGATTAACATTCTCCCACCGTCAGTA
CGTGAGATATCTTTAACCCTGATCCTGGCAATTTCGGCTATACGTAACAGGGTGTTATAAGCAATCCCCA
GAAATGCCAGATTACGTATATCCTGGCAGCGATCGCTATTTTCCATGAGTGAACGAACCTGGTCGAAATC
AGTGCGTTCGAACGCTAGAGCCTGTTTTGCACGTTCACCGGCATCAACGTTTTCTTTTCGGATACGCCGC
ATAACCAGTGAAACAGCATTGCTGTCACTTGGTCGTGGCAGCC
